>Addgene plasmid #218292 | pQLL-MAG w/o spacer | addgene full sequence | sequence record 443611 | Addgene NGS Result
GGTCTTGTAGTTGCCGTCGTCCTTGAAGAAGATGGTGCGCTCCTGGACGTAGCCTTCGGGCATGGCGGAC
TTGAAGAAGTCGTGCTGCTTCATGTGGTCGGGGTAGCGGCTGAAGCACTGCACGCCGTAGGTCAGGGTGG
TCACGAGGGTGGGCCAGGGCACGGGCAGCTTGCCGGTGGTGCAGATGAACTTCAGGGTCAGCTTGCCGTA
GGTGGCATCGCCCTCGCCCTCGCCGGACACGCTGAACTTGTGGCCGTTTACGTCGCCGTCCAGCTCGACC
AGGATGGGCACCACCCCGGTGAACAGCTCCTCGCCCTTGCTCACCATTGGCCCGGGATTCTCTTCGACAT
CCCCTGCTTGTTTCAACAGGGAGAAGTTAGTGGCATCGATGGCACCGGGCTTGCGGGTCATGCACCAGGT
GCGCGGTCCTTCGGGCACCTCGACGTCGGCGGTGACGGTGAAGCCGAGCCGCTCGTAGAAGGGGAGGTTG
CGGGGCGCGGAGGTCTCCAGGAAGGCGGGCACCCCGGCGCGCTCGGCCGCCTCCACTCCGGGGAGCACGA
CGGCGCTGCCCAGACCCTTGCCCTGGTGGTCGGGCGAGACGCCGACGGTGGCCAGGAACCACGCGGGCTC
CTTGGGCCGGTGCGGCGCCAGGAGGCCTTCCATCTGTTGCTGCGCGGCCAGCCGGGAACCGCTCAACTCG
GCCATGCGCGGGCCGATCTCGGCGAACACCGCCCCCGCTTCGACGCTCTCCGGCGTGGTCCAGACCGCCA
CCGCGGCGCCGTCGTCCGCGACCCACACCTTGCCGATGTCGAGCCCGACGCGCGTGAGGAAGAGTTCTTG
CAGCTCGGTGACCCGCTCGATGTGGCGGTCCGGGTCGACGGTGTGGCGCGTGGCGGGGTAGTCGGCGAAC
GCGGCGGCGAGGGTGCGTACGGCCCGGGGGACGTCGTCGCGGGTGGCGAGGCGCACCGTGGGCTTGTACT
CGGTCCCCATGGTGGCGTTGGCTGCAGGTCGAAAGGCCCGGAGATGAGGAAGAGGAGAACAGCGCGGCAG
ACGTGCGCTTTTGAAGCGTGCAGAATGCCGGGCCTCCGGAGGACCTTCGGGCGCCCGCCCCGCCCCTGAG
CCCGCCCCTGAGCCCGCCCCCGGACCCACCCCTTCCCAGCCTCTGAGCCCAGAAAGCGAAGGAGCAAAGC
TGCTATTGGCCGCTGCCCCAAAGGCCTACCCGCTTCCATTGCTCAGCGGTGCTGTCCATCTGCACGAGAC
TAGTGAGACGTGCTACTTCCATTTGTCACGTCCTGCACGACGCGAGCTGCGGGGCGGGGGGGAACTTCCT
GACTAGGGGAGGAGTAGAAGGTGGCGCGAAGGGGCCACCAAAGAACGGAGCCGGTTGGCGCCTACCGGTG
GATGTGGAATGTGTGCGAGGCCAGAGGCCACTTGTGTAGCGCCAAGTGCCCAGCGGGGCTGCTAAAGCGC
ATGCTCCAGACTGCCTTGGGAAAAGCGCCTCCCCTACCCGGTAGAATTGCTAGCAACAATAATAAATGAT
AATTATTTTAAAATTTTCTGAACTGGTCCTATTATTTTGGCGCATGATTTTTGGGTTATTTTTACATTTC
TTATCATAACTTTTTTGTTTCTTAACTTTTCACCAAACTTTAAAAACATTCTTAAAGTAAACATTCTAAT
AGTGCTTTCATGAAAGTTTGGTAAAGATTGATTCACTTTAAGTCATGAAATATGATAAGTGAATAATAAA
TTGATAAGTGGTCCTATTGATTTGTCCGACACTGTATACAATTGAGAGACGCAAGACACTGCGGATCGAG
ACGCATTGCGTGGTTCGACTGGCCGTCGTTTTACAACGAAAGGGCCTCGTGATACGCCTATTTTTATAGG
TTAATGTCATGATAATAATGGTTTCTTAGACGTCAGGTGGCACTTTTCGGGGAAATGTGCGCGGAACCCC
TATTTGTTTATTTTTCTAAATACATTCAAATATGTATCCGCTCATGAGACAATAACCCTGATAAATGCTT
CAATAATATTGAAAAAGGAAGAGTATGAGTATTCAACATTTCCGTGTCGCCCTTATTCCCTTTTTTGCGG
CATTTTGCCTTCCTGTTTTTGCTCACCCAGAAACGCTGGTGAAAGTAAAAGATGCTGAAGATCAGTTGGG
TGCACGAGTGGGTTACATCGAACTGGATCTCAACAGCGGTAAGATCCTTGAGAGTTTTCGCCCCGAAGAA
CGTTTTCCAATGATGAGCACTTTTAAAGTTCTGCTATGTGGCGCGGTATTATCCCGTATTGACGCCGGGC
AAGAGCAACTCGGTCGCCGCATACACTATTCTCAGAATGACTTGGTTGAGTACTCACCAGTCACAGAAAA
GCATCTTACGGATGGCATGACAGTAAGAGAATTATGTAGTGCTGCCATAACCATGAGTGATAACACGGCG
GCCAACTTACTTCTGACAACGATCGGAGGACCGAAGGAGCTAACCGCTTTTTTGCGCAACATGGGGGATC
ATGTAACTCGCCTTGATCGTTGGGAACCGGAGCTGAATGAAGCCATACCAAACGACGAGCGTGATACCAC
GATGCCTGTAGCGATGGCAACAACGTTGCGCAAACTATTAACTGGCGAACTACTTACTCTAGCTTCCCGG
CAACAATTAATAGACTGGATGGAGGCGGATAAAGTTGCAGGACCACTTCTGCGCTCGGCCCTTCCGGCTG
GCTGGTTTATTGCTGATAAATCTGGAGCCGGTGAGCGTGGGTCCCGCGGTATTATTGCAGCACTGGGGCC
AGATGGTAAGCCCTCCCGTATCGTAGTTATCTACACGACGGGGAGTCAGGCAACTATGGATGAACGAAAG
AGACAGATCGCTGAGATAGGTGCCTCACTGATTAAGCATTGGTAACTGTCAGACCAAGTTTACTCATATA
TACTTTAGATTGATTTAAAACTTCATTTTTAATTTAAAAGGATCTAGGTGAAGATCCTTTTTGATAATCT
CATGACCAAAATCCCTTAACGTGAGTTTTCGTTCCACTGAGCGTCAGACCCCGTAGAAAAGATCAAAGGA
TCTTCTTGAGATCCTTTTTTTCTGCGCGTAATCTGCTGCTTGCAAACAAAAAAACCACCGCTACCAGCGG
TGGTTTGTTTGCCGGATCAAGAGCTACCAACTCTTTTTCCGAAGGTAACTGGCTTCAGCAGAGCGCAGAT
ACCAAATACTGTTCTTCTAGTGTAGCCGTAGTTAGGCCACCACTTCAAGAACTCTGTAGCACCGCCTACA
TACCTCGCTCTGCTAATCCTGTTACCAGTGGCTGCTGCCAGTGGCGATAAGTCGTGTCTTACCGGGTTGG
ACTCAAGACGATAGTTACCGGATAAGGCGCAGCGGTCGGGCTGAACGGGGGGTTCGTGCACACAGCCCAG
CTTGGAGCGAACGACCTACACCGAACTGAGATACCTACAGCGTGAGCTATGAGAAAGCGCCACGCTTCCC
GAAGGGAGAAAGGCGGACAGGTATCCGGTAAGCGGCAGGGTCGGAACAGGAGAGCGCACGAGGGAGCTTC
CAGGGGGAAACGCCTGGTATCTTTATAGTCCTGTCGGGTTTCGCCACCTCTGACTTGAGCGTCGATTTTT
GTGATGCTCGTCAGGGGGGCGGAGCCTATGGAAAAACGCCAGCAACGCGGCCTTTTTACGGTTCCTGGCC
TTTTGCTGGCCTTTTGCTCACATGTTCTTTCCTGCGTTATCCCCTGATTCTGTGGGTAACCGTATTACCG
CCTTTGAGTGAGCTGATACCGCTCGCCGCAGCCGAACGACCGAGCGCAGCGAGTCAGTGAGCGAGGAAGC
GGCACACAGGAAACAGCTATGACCGTCTCGGTTGGCAGTGACTCCGTCTCTGGGCCCTATACAGTGTCGG
ACAAATCAATAGGACCACTTAATAATGTTTTATTCACTTATCACATTTCATTACCTAAAGTGAATCAATA
TTTACCAAATTTTCATGAAAGCACTTTTCGGATGTTGGCTTAAAGTCTGCTTTGAAAGTTTGTTGATAAG
TTAACAAACAAAAAAGTTATTATAAGAAATGTTGAAAAAACCCCAAAAATCATGCGACAAAATAATAGGA
CCAGTATAGAAAATTTTATTATTTTAACCATTTATCATTATTGGCGCGCCTCAGAAGCCATAGAGCCCAC
CGCATCCCCAGCATGCCTGCTATTGTCTTCCCAATCCTCCCCCTTGCTGTCCTGCCCCACCCCACCCCCC
AGAATAGAATGACACCTACTCAGACAATGCGATGCAATTTCCTCATTTTATTAGGAAAGGACAGTGGGAG
TGGCACCTTCCAGGGTCAAGGAAGGCACGGGGGAGGGGCAAACAACAGATGGCTGGCAACTAGAAGGCAC
AGTCGAGGCTGATCAGCGAGCTTAATTAATTACTTGTACAGCTCGTCCATGCCGAGAGTGATCCCGGCGG
CGGTCACGAACTCCAGCAGGACCATGTGATCGCGCTTCTCGTTGGGGTCTTTGCTCAGGGCGGACTGGGT
GCTCAGGTAGTGGTTGTCGGGCAGCAGCACGGGGCCGTCGCCGATGGGGGTGTTCTGCTGGTAGTGGTCG
GCGAGCTGCACGCTGCCGTCCTCGATGTTGTGGCGGATCTTGAAGTTCACCTTGATGCCGTTCTTCTGCT
TGTCGGCCATGATATAGACGTTGTGGCTGTTGTAGTTGTACTCCAGCTTGTGCCCCAGGATGTTGCCGTC
CTCCTTGAAGTCGATGCCCTTCAGCTCGATGCGGTTCACCAGGGTGTCGCCCTCGAACTTCACCTCGGCG
CG
Features (pLannotate 1.2.2; 8 found; start..end, strand, type, name):
    391..985     -  CDS            PuroR (fragment): puromycin N-acetyltransferase; pac from Streptomyces alboniger; confers resistance to puromycin
   1010..1509    -  promoter       PGK promoter: mouse phosphoglycerate kinase 1 promoter
   1838..1858    +  CDS            lacZα (fragment): LacZα fragment of β-galactosidase; lacZ fragment
   1950..2054    +  promoter       AmpR promoter: bla
   2055..2915    +  CDS            AmpR: β-lactamase; bla; confers resistance to ampicillin, carbenicillin, and related antibiotics
   3086..3674    +  rep_origin     ori: high-copy-number ColE1/pMB1/pBR322/pUC origin of replication
   4188..4412    -  polyA_signal   bGH poly(A) signal: bovine growth hormone polyadenylation signal
   4440..327     -  CDS            EGFP (across the origin): the original enhanced GFP (Yang et al., 1996) mammalian codon-optimized
