[The description below was written by a language model from this plasmid's Addgene catalogue record and pLannotate feature annotations shown in this document.]
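Description:
pQLL-MAG w/o spacer is a transposon donor plasmid built on the pQLL backbone and catalogued as a mammalian expression vector. Its stated insert is the synthetic terminal inverted repeats (TIRs) of the MAG DNA transposon, and it is described as the version lacking a spacer. The record does not explain what the spacer is or where it would sit. It is propagated in E. coli using a ColE1/pUC-type origin and selected with ampicillin through the bla gene and its own promoter. The catalogue lists it as low copy, although the annotated origin is of the type usually described as high copy. A short lacZα remnant is also detected in the backbone.

The annotated mammalian payload lies on the minus strand of the 4.8 kb sequence. The mouse PGK promoter is followed by a puromycin N-acetyltransferase coding sequence (annotated as a fragment), then EGFP, which spans the numbering origin of the circular record, then the bovine growth hormone polyadenylation signal. This order, with only a short gap between PuroR and EGFP, suggests a single PGK-driven transcript giving both puromycin resistance and green fluorescence. The feature table does not identify any linker or 2A element joining the two. The MAG TIRs were not recognised by the automated annotation, so their exact positions relative to the cassette are not given, though in a donor design they would be expected to flank the cargo.

When supplied with a source of the matching MAG transposase, which this plasmid does not encode, a donor of this kind lets the reporter/selection cassette be mobilised into the genome of mammalian cells. Integration can then be scored by drug selection or fluorescence. The associated work surveyed many DNA transposons for activity in human cells as genome engineering tools.
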