Addgene plasmid #218292: pQLL-MAG w/o spacer
Purpose: Donor plasmid of MAG Transposon without spacer
Depositing lab: Haoyi Wang. Depositing organization: Institute of Zoology, Chinese Academy of Sciences. Publication: Heterologous survey of 130 DNA transposons in human cells highlights their functional divergence and expands the genome engineering toolbox. Zhang T, Tan S, Tang N, Li Y, Zhang C, Sun J, Guo Y, Gao H, Cai Y, Sun W, Wang C, Fu L, Ma H, Wu Y, Hu X, Zhang X, Gee P, Yan W, Zhao Y, Chen Q, Guo B, Wang H, Zhang YE. Cell. 2024 Jul 11;187(14):3741-3760.e30. doi: 10.1016/j.cell.2024.05.007. Epub 2024 Jun 5. PubMed 38843831.
Backbone
  Vector backbone: pQLL
  Vector type: Mammalian Expression
Growth in bacteria
  Bacterial resistance: Ampicillin, 100 μg/mL
  Growth temperature: 37°C
  Growth strain: DH5alpha
  Copy number: Low Copy
Gene/Insert
  Gene/Insert name: TIRs of MAG Transposon
  Species: Synthetic
  Cloning method: Restriction Enzyme; 5′ cloning site Unknown (unknown if destroyed); 3′ cloning site Unknown (unknown if destroyed)
Terms and licenses: Academic/Nonprofit Terms; Industry Terms: Not Available to Industry
How to cite: pQLL-MAG w/o spacer was a gift from Haoyi Wang (Addgene plasmid # 218292 ; http://n2t.net/addgene:218292 ; RRID:Addgene_218292)
